Addgene plasmid #66042: DVA_AG
Purpose: (Empty Backbone) MoClo Destination Vector: (based on pSB1A2 with fixed illegal site) [A:LacZa:G]
Depositing lab: Douglas Densmore. Depositing organization: Boston University Main Campus. Publication: CIDAR MoClo: Improved MoClo Assembly Standard and New E. coli Part Library Enable Rapid Combinatorial Design for Synthetic and Traditional Biology. Iverson SV, Haddock TL, Beal J, Densmore DM. ACS Synth Biol. 2016 Jan 15;5(1):99-103. doi: 10.1021/acssynbio.5b00124. Epub 2015 Nov 4. PubMed 26479688.
Backbone
  Vector backbone: DVA
  Vector type: Synthetic Biology ; Destination Vector
Growth in bacteria
  Bacterial resistance: Ampicillin, 100 μg/mL
  Growth temperature: 37°C
  Growth strain: DH5alpha
  Copy number: Unknown
Gene/Insert
  Gene/Insert name: None
  Species: Synthetic
  Cloning method: Unknown
Terms and licenses: Academic/Nonprofit Terms; Industry Terms: Not Available to Industry
How to cite: DVA_AG was a gift from Douglas Densmore (Addgene plasmid # 66042 ; http://n2t.net/addgene:66042 ; RRID:Addgene_66042)
