[The description below was written by a language model from this plasmid's Addgene catalogue record and pLannotate feature annotations shown in this document.]
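Description:
DVA_AG is an empty destination vector from the CIDAR MoClo toolkit, a Golden Gate–style modular cloning system for assembling genetic parts in E. coli. It is a small synthetic plasmid of about 2.6 kb built on the DVA backbone, which the record describes as derived from the BioBrick vector pSB1A2 with an illegal restriction site corrected. The annotated BioBrick prefix and suffix flanking the cloning region reflect that ancestry. The plasmid replicates in E. coli from a ColE1/pMB1-type origin that the annotation describes as high copy, although the catalogue lists copy number as unknown. Selection is with ampicillin through a β-lactamase gene driven by its native bla promoter. A putative bacterial terminator lies between the resistance cassette and the prefix.

The plasmid carries no insert. The cloning site instead holds a lacZα screening cassette made up of a CAP binding site, lac promoter, lac operator, a pUC-type multiple cloning site and the lacZα fragment, along with small remnants of lacI and the pBR322 bom region that came with the cassette. The notation [A:LacZa:G] indicates that this cassette sits between MoClo fusion sites designated A and G. In MoClo assembly, a Type IIS digestion releases the lacZα module and leaves these overhangs, so that a part or set of parts beginning with A and ending with G is ligated in directionally. Loss of α-complementation then allows correct assemblies to be picked by blue/white screening in a suitable host. The record and feature table do not annotate the fusion-site overhangs or name the Type IIS enzymes involved. The vector's use is as a receiving backbone for combinatorial assembly in synthetic biology.
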