Features (pLannotate 1.2.2; 13 found; start..end, strand, type, name):
     13..71      +  misc_feature   bom (fragment): basis of mobility region from pBR322
     77..234     -  CDS            lacZα (fragment): LacZα fragment of β-galactosidase; lacZ fragment
    231..287     +  misc_feature   MCS: pUC18/19 multiple cloning site
    324..340     -  protein_bind   lac operator: The lac repressor binds to the lac operator to inhibit transcription in E. coli. This inhibition can be relieved by adding lactose or isopropyl-β-D-thiogalactopyranoside (IPTG). lac repressor encoded by lacI
    348..378     -  promoter       lac promoter: promoter for the E. coli lac operon
    393..414     -  protein_bind   CAP binding site: CAP binding activates transcription in the presence of cAMP. E. coli catabolite activator protein
    427..496     -  CDS            lacI (fragment): lac repressor; lacI; The lac repressor binds to the lac operator to inhibit transcription in E. coli. This inhibition can be relieved by adding lactose or isopropyl-β-D-thiogalactopyranoside (IPTG).
    514..534     +  misc_feature   BioBrick suffix: universal suffix for all parts
    711..1299    -  rep_origin     ori: high-copy-number ColE1/pMB1/pBR322/pUC origin of replication
   1470..2330    -  CDS            AmpR: β-lactamase; bla; confers resistance to ampicillin, carbenicillin, and related antibiotics
   2331..2435    -  promoter       AmpR promoter: bla
   2525..2568    -  terminator     bacterial terminator: putative bacterial transcription terminator
   2571..2592    +  misc_feature   BioBrick prefix: BioBrick prefix for parts that do not start with "ATG"
>Addgene plasmid #66042 | DVA_AG | depositor full sequence | sequence record 114269 | DVA_AG sequence 2606 bps
GGAGATGTCTTCTGCACCATATGCGGTGTGAAATACCGCACAGATGCGTAAGGAGAAAATACCGCATCAG
GCGCCATTCGCCATTCAGGCTGCGCAACTGTTGGGAAGGGCGATCGGTGCGGGCCTCTTCGCTATTACGC
CAGCTGGCGAAAGGGGGATGTGCTGCAAGGCGATTAAGTTGGGTAACGCCAGGGTTTTCCCAGTCACGAC
GTTGTAAAACGACGGCCAGTGAATTCGAGCTCGGTACCCGGGGATCCTCTAGAGTCGACCTGCAGGCATG
CAAGCTTGGCGTAATCATGGTCATAGCTGTTTCCTGTGTGAAATTGTTATCCGCTCACAATTCCACACAA
CATACGAGCCGGAAGCATAAAGTGTAAAGCCTGGGGTGCCTAATGAGTGAGCTAACTCACATTAATTGCG
TTGCGCTCACTGCCCGCTTTCCAGTCGGGAAACCTGTCGTGCCAGCTGCATTAATGAATCGGCCAACGCG
CGGGGAAGACGTTGCCAGAGACCTACTAGTAGCGGCCGCTGCAGGCTTCCTCGCTCACTGACTCGCTGCG
CTCGGTCGTTCGGCTGCGGCGAGCGGTATCAGCTCACTCAAAGGCGGTAATACGGTTATCCACAGAATCA
GGGGATAACGCAGGAAAGAACATGTGAGCAAAAGGCCAGCAAAAGGCCAGGAACCGTAAAAAGGCCGCGT
TGCTGGCGTTTTTCCACAGGCTCCGCCCCCCTGACGAGCATCACAAAAATCGACGCTCAAGTCAGAGGTG
GCGAAACCCGACAGGACTATAAAGATACCAGGCGTTTCCCCCTGGAAGCTCCCTCGTGCGCTCTCCTGTT
CCGACCCTGCCGCTTACCGGATACCTGTCCGCCTTTCTCCCTTCGGGAAGCGTGGCGCTTTCTCATAGCT
CACGCTGTAGGTATCTCAGTTCGGTGTAGGTCGTTCGCTCCAAGCTGGGCTGTGTGCACGAACCCCCCGT
TCAGCCCGACCGCTGCGCCTTATCCGGTAACTATCGTCTTGAGTCCAACCCGGTAAGACACGACTTATCG
CCACTGGCAGCAGCCACTGGTAACAGGATTAGCAGAGCGAGGTATGTAGGCGGTGCTACAGAGTTCTTGA
AGTGGTGGCCTAACTACGGCTACACTAGAAGAACAGTATTTGGTATCTGCGCTCTGCTGAAGCCAGTTAC
CTTCGGAAAAAGAGTTGGTAGCTCTTGATCCGGCAAACAAACCACCGCTGGTAGCGGTGGTTTTTTTGTT
TGCAAGCAGCAGATTACGCGCAGAAAAAAAGGATCTCAAGAAGATCCTTTGATCTTTTCTACGGGGTCTG
ACGCTCAGTGGAACGAAAACTCACGTTAAGGGATTTTGGTCATGAGATTATCAAAAAGGATCTTCACCTA
GATCCTTTTAAATTAAAAATGAAGTTTTAAATCAATCTAAAGTATATATGAGTAAACTTGGTCTGACAGT
TACCAATGCTTAATCAGTGAGGCACCTATCTCAGCGATCTGTCTATTTCGTTCATCCATAGTTGCCTGAC
TCCCCGTCGTGTAGATAACTACGATACGGGAGGGCTTACCATCTGGCCCCAGTGCTGCAATGATACCGCG
CGACCCACGCTCACCGGCTCCAGATTTATCAGCAATAAACCAGCCAGCCGGAAGGGCCGAGCGCAGAAGT
GGTCCTGCAACTTTATCCGCCTCCATCCAGTCTATTAATTGTTGCCGGGAAGCTAGAGTAAGTAGTTCGC
CAGTTAATAGTTTGCGCAACGTTGTTGCCATTGCTACAGGCATCGTGGTGTCACGCTCGTCGTTTGGTAT
GGCTTCATTCAGCTCCGGTTCCCAACGATCAAGGCGAGTTACATGATCCCCCATGTTGTGCAAAAAAGCG
GTTAGCTCCTTCGGTCCTCCGATCGTTGTCAGAAGTAAGTTGGCCGCAGTGTTATCACTCATGGTTATGG
CAGCACTGCATAATTCTCTTACTGTCATGCCATCCGTAAGATGCTTTTCTGTGACTGGTGAGTACTCAAC
CAAGTCATTCTGAGAATAGTGTATGCGGCGACCGAGTTGCTCTTGCCCGGCGTCAATACGGGATAATACC
GCGCCACATAGCAGAACTTTAAAAGTGCTCATCATTGGAAAACGTTCTTCGGGGCGAAAACTCTCAAGGA
TCTTACCGCTGTTGAGATCCAGTTCGATGTAACCCACTCGTGCACCCAACTGATCTTCAGCATCTTTTAC
TTTCACCAGCGTTTCTGGGTGAGCAAAAACAGGAAGGCAAAATGCCGCAAAAAAGGGAATAAGGGCGACA
CGGAAATGTTGAATACTCATACTCTTCCTTTTTCAATATTATTGAAGCATTTATCAGGGTTATTGTCTCA
TGAGCGGATACATATTTGAATGTATTTAGAAAAATAAACAAATAGGGGTTCCGCGCACATTTCCCCGAAA
AGTGCCACCTGACGTCTAAGAAACCATTATTATCATGACATTAACCTATAAAAATAGGCGTATCACGAGG
CAGAATTTCAGATAAAAAAAATCCTTAGCTTTCGCTAAGGATGATTTCTGGAATTCGCGGCCGCTTCTAG
AGACTAGTGGGTCTCA
