>Addgene plasmid #66042 | DVA_AG | addgene partial sequence | sequence record 114268 | MoCloR 5'-gccacctgacgtctaagaaacc-3'
ATAGGCGTATCACGAGGCAGAATTTCAGATAAAAAAAATCCTTAGCTTTCGCTAAGGATGATTTCTGGAA
TTCGCGGCCGCTTCTAGAGACTAGTGGGTCTCAGGAGATGTCTTCTGCACCATATGCGGTGTGAAATACC
GCACAGATGCGTAAGGAGAAAATACCGCATCAGGCGCCATTCGCCATTCAGGCTGCGCAACTGTTGGGAA
GGGCGATCGGTGCGGGCCTCTTCGCTATTACGCCAGCTGGCGAAAGGGGGATGTGCTGCAAGGCGATTAA
GTTGGGTAACGCCAGGGTTTTCCCAGTCACGACGTTGTAAAACGACGGCCAGTGAATTCGAGCTCGGTAC
CCGGGGATCCTCTAGAGTCGACCTGCAGGCATGCAAGCTTGGCGTAATCATGGTCATAGCTGTTTCCTGT
GTGAAATTGTTATCCGCTCACAATTCCACACAACATACGAGCCGGAAGCATAAAGTGTAAAGCCTGGGGT
GCCTAATGAGTGAGCTAACTCACATTAATTGCGTTGCGCTCACTGCCCGCTTTCCAGTCGGGAAACCTGT
CGTGCCAGCTGCATTAATGAATCGGCCAACGCGCGGGGAAGACGTTGCCAGAGACCTACTAGTAGCGGCC
GCTGCAGGCTTCCTCGCTCACTGACTCGCTGCGCTCGGTCGTTCGGCTGCGGCGAGCGGTATCAGCTCAC
TCAAAGGCGGTAATACGGTTATCCACAGAATCAGGGGATAACGCAGGAAAGAACATGTGAGCAAAAGGCC
AGCAAA
